Addgene plasmid #12627: pRK DPC4 Flag (aka: Smad4 Flag)
Depositing lab: Rik Derynck. Publication: Receptor-associated Mad homologues synergize as effectors of the TGF-beta response. Zhang Y, Feng X, We R, Derynck R. Nature. 1996 Sep 12. 383(6596):168-72. 10.1038/383168a0 PubMed 8774881.
Backbone
  Vector backbone: pRK5
  Backbone size w/o insert (bp): 4700
  Vector type: Mammalian Expression
Growth in bacteria
  Bacterial resistance: Ampicillin, 100 μg/mL
  Growth temperature: 37°C
  Growth strain: DH5alpha
  Copy number: High Copy
Gene/Insert
  Gene/Insert name: DPC4 (alt name: Smad4)
  Species: H. sapiens (human)
  Entrez Gene: SMAD4 (a.k.a. DPC4, JIP, MADH4, MYHRS)
  Tag / fusion protein: flag (C terminal on backbone)
  Cloning method: Restriction Enzyme; 5′ cloning site EcoRI (not destroyed); 3′ cloning site SalI (not destroyed)
  Sequencing primers: 5′ SP6
Terms and licenses: Academic/Nonprofit Terms; Industry Terms: Not Available to Industry
Depositor comments: PCR'd human placental library to get 5' end of DPC4 sequences using primers, then combined with an insert of Image clone 23275 to get full-length DPC4. See author's map for details.
How to cite: pRK DPC4 Flag (aka: Smad4 Flag) was a gift from Rik Derynck (Addgene plasmid # 12627 ; http://n2t.net/addgene:12627 ; RRID:Addgene_12627)
