[The description below was written by a language model from this plasmid's Addgene catalogue record.]
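Description:
pRK DPC4 Flag, also known as Smad4 Flag, is a mammalian expression plasmid built on the pRK5 backbone (about 4.7 kb without insert). It is maintained in E. coli as a high-copy plasmid under ampicillin selection. The record lists no mammalian selection marker, so the construct appears suited mainly to transient transfection. The promoter is also not stated. pRK5-family vectors are generally known to drive expression from a CMV immediate-early promoter, but no feature table is provided here to confirm that or any other backbone element. An SP6 primer is listed for sequencing from the 5′ side of the insert, which implies an SP6 promoter site upstream of the cloning region.

The insert is full-length human SMAD4 (DPC4, "deleted in pancreatic carcinoma 4"), the common-mediator Smad that partners with receptor-activated Smads to relay TGF-β family signals to the nucleus. It was cloned between EcoRI and SalI sites, both of which remain intact, so the coding region can be excised or moved to another vector. According to the depositor's notes, the 5′ end of the coding sequence was amplified by PCR from a human placental library and joined to the insert of an IMAGE cDNA clone to reconstruct the complete open reading frame. A Flag epitope encoded by the backbone is fused to the C terminus of the protein, allowing detection by immunoblotting or immunofluorescence and recovery by immunoprecipitation with anti-Flag antibodies.

The associated publication concerns cooperation among Mad homologues as effectors of the TGF-β response. This fits use of the plasmid for overexpressing tagged Smad4 in cultured mammalian cells to study Smad interactions and TGF-β-dependent signalling.
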