>Addgene plasmid #12627 | pRK DPC4 Flag (aka: Smad4 Flag) | addgene partial sequence | sequence record 19056 | SP6 5'-ATTTAGGTGACACTATAG-3'
AGGTCCACTGCACCTCGGTTCTATCGATTGAATTCATGGACAATATGTCTATTACGAATACACCAACAAG
TAATGATGCCTGTCTGAGCATTGTGCATAGTTTGATGTGCCATAGACAAGGTGGAGAGAGTGAAACATTT
GCAAAAAGAGCAATTGAAAGTTTGGTAAAGAAGCTGAAGGAGAAAAAAGATGAATTGGATTCTTTAATAA
CAGCTATAACTACAAATGGAGCTCATCCTAGTAAATGTGTTACCATACAGAGAACATTGGATGGGAGGCT
TCAGGTGGCTGGTCGGAAAGGATTTCCTCATGTGATCTATGCCCGTCTCTGGAGGTGGCCTGATCTTCAC
AAAAATGAACTAAAACATGTTAAATATTGTCAGTATGCGTTTGACTTAAAATGTGATAGTGTCTGTGTGA
ATCCATATCACTACGAACGAGTTGTATCACCTGGAATTGATCTCTCAGGATTAACACTGCAGAGTAATGC
TCCATCAAGTATGATGGTGAAGGATGAATATGTGCATGACTTTGAGGGACAGCCATCGTTGTCCACTGAA
GGACATTCAATTCAAACCATCCAGCATCCACCAAGTAATCGTGCATCGACAGAGACATACAGCACCCCAG
CTCTGTTAGCCC
